>Addgene plasmid #75161 | pLentiCRISPR-mCherry | addgene full sequence | sequence record 456693 | Addgene NGS Result
AATTAACCCTCACTAAAGGGAACAAAAGCTGGAGCTGCAAGCTTAATGTAGTCTTATGCAATACTCTTGT
AGTCTTGCAACATGGTAACGATGAGTTAGCAACATGCCTTACAAGGAGAGAAAAAGCACCGTGCATGCCG
ATTGGTGGAAGTAAGGTGGTACGATCGTGCCTTATTAGGAAGGCAACAGACGGGTCTGACATGGATTGGA
CGAACCACTGAATTGCCGCATTGCAGAGATATTGTATTTAAGTGCCTAGCTCGATACATAAACGGGTCTC
TCTGGTTAGACCAGATCTGAGCCTGGGAGCTCTCTGGCTAACTAGGGAACCCACTGCTTAAGCCTCAATA
AAGCTTGCCTTGAGTGCTTCAAGTAGTGTGTGCCCGTCTGTTGTGTGACTCTGGTAACTAGAGATCCCTC
AGACCCTTTTAGTCAGTGTGGAAAATCTCTAGCAGTGGCGCCCGAACAGGGACTTGAAAGCGAAAGGGAA
ACCAGAGGAGCTCTCTCGACGCAGGACTCGGCTTGCTGAAGCGCGCACGGCAAGAGGCGAGGGGCGGCGA
CTGGTGAGTACGCCAAAAATTTTGACTAGCGGAGGCTAGAAGGAGAGAGATGGGTGCGAGAGCGTCAGTA
TTAAGCGGGGGAGAATTAGATCGCGATGGGAAAAAATTCGGTTAAGGCCAGGGGGAAAGAAAAAATATAA
ATTAAAACATATAGTATGGGCAAGCAGGGAGCTAGAACGATTCGCAGTTAATCCTGGCCTGTTAGAAACA
TCAGAAGGCTGTAGACAAATACTGGGACAGCTACAACCATCCCTTCAGACAGGATCAGAAGAACTTAGAT
CATTATATAATACAGTAGCAACCCTCTATTGTGTGCATCAAAGGATAGAGATAAAAGACACCAAGGAAGC
TTTAGACAAGATAGAGGAAGAGCAAAACAAAAGTAAGACCACCGCACAGCAAGCGGCCGCTGATCTTCAG
ACCTGGAGGAGGAGATATGAGGGACAATTGGAGAAGTGAATTATATAAATATAAAGTAGTAAAAATTGAA
CCATTAGGAGTAGCACCCACCAAGGCAAAGAGAAGAGTGGTGCAGAGAGAAAAAAGAGCAGTGGGAATAG
GAGCTTTGTTCCTTGGGTTCTTGGGAGCAGCAGGAAGCACTATGGGCGCAGCGTCAATGACGCTGACGGT
ACAGGCCAGACAATTATTGTCTGGTATAGTGCAGCAGCAGAACAATTTGCTGAGGGCTATTGAGGCGCAA
CAGCATCTGTTGCAACTCACAGTCTGGGGCATCAAGCAGCTCCAGGCAAGAATCCTGGCTGTGGAAAGAT
ACCTAAAGGATCAACAGCTCCTGGGGATTTGGGGTTGCTCTGGAAAACTCATTTGCACCACTGCTGTGCC
TTGGAATGCTAGTTGGAGTAATAAATCTCTGGAACAGATTTGGAATCACACGACCTGGATGGAGTGGGAC
AGAGAAATTAACAATTACACAAGCTTAATACACTCCTTAATTGAAGAATCGCAAAACCAGCAAGAAAAGA
ATGAACAAGAATTATTGGAATTAGATAAATGGGCAAGTTTGTGGAATTGGTTTAACATAACAAATTGGCT
GTGGTATATAAAATTATTCATAATGATAGTAGGAGGCTTGGTAGGTTTAAGAATAGTTTTTGCTGTACTT
TCTATAGTGAATAGAGTTAGGCAGGGATATTCACCATTATCGTTTCAGACCCACCTCCCAACCCCGAGGG
GACCCAGAGAGGGCCTATTTCCCATGATTCCTTCATATTTGCATATACGATACAAGGCTGTTAGAGAGAT
AATTAGAATTAATTTGACTGTAAACACAAAGATATTAGTACAAAATACGTGACGTAGAAAGTAATAATTT
CTTGGGTAGTTTGCAGTTTTAAAATTATGTTTTAAAATGGACTATCATATGCTTACCGTAACTTGAAAGT
ATTTCGATTTCTTGGCTTTATATATCTTGTGGAAAGGACGAAACACCGGAGACGGTTGTAAATGAGCACA
CAAAATACACATGCTAAAATATTATATTCTATGACCTTTATAAAATCAACCAAAATCTTCTTTTTAATAA
CTTTAGTATCAATAATTAGAATTTTTATGTTCCTTTTTGCAAACTTTTAATAAAAATGAGCAAAATAAAA
AAACGCTAGTTTTAGTAACTCGCGTTGTTTTCTTCACCTTTAATAATAGCTACTCCACCACTTGTTCCTA
AGCGGTCAGCTCCTGCTTCAATCATTTTTTGAGCATCTTCAAATGTTCTAACTCCACCAGCTGCTTTAAC
TAAAGCATTGTCTTTAACAACTGACTTCATTAGTTTAACATCTTCAAATGTTGCACCTGATTTTGAAAAT
CCTGTTGATGTTTTAACAAATTCTAATCCAGCTTCAACAGCTATTTCACAAGCTTTCATGATTTCTTCTT
TTGTTAATAAACAATTTTCCATAATACATTTAACAACATGTGATCCAGCTGCTTTTTTTACAGCTTTCAT
GTCTTCTAAAACTAATTCATAATTTTTGTCTTTTAATGCACCAATATTTAATACCATATCAATTTCTGTT
GCACCATCTTTAATTGCTTCAGAAACTTCGAATGCTTTTGTAGCTGTTGTGCATGCACCTAGAGGAAAAC
CTACAACATTTGTTATTCCTACATTTGTGCCTTTTAATAATTCTTTACAATAGCTTGTTCAATATGAATT
AACACAAACTGTTGCAAAATCAAATTCAATTGCTTCATCACATAATTGTTTAATTTCAGCTTTCGTAGCA
TCTTGTTTTAATAATGTGTGATCTATATATTTGTTTAGTTTCATTTTTTCTCCTATATATTCATTTTTAA
TTTTAATTCTTTAATAATTTCGTCTACTTTAACTTTAGCGTTTTGAACAGATTCACCAACACCTATAAAA
TAAATTTTTAGTTTAGGTTCAGTTCCACTTGGGCGAACAGCAAATCATGACTTATCTTCTAAATAAAATT
TTAGTAAGTCTTGTCCTGGCATATTATACATTCCATCGATGTAGTCTTCAACATTAACAACTTTAAGTCC
AGCAATTTGAGTTAAGGGTGTTGCTCTCAATGATTTCATTAATGGTTCAATTTTTAATTTCTTTTCTTCT
GGTTTAAAATTCAAGTTTAAAGTGAAAGTGTAATATGCACCCATTTCTTTAAATAAATCTTCTAAATAGT
CTACTAATGTTTTATTTTGTTTTTTATAAAATCAAGCAGCCTCTGCTATTAATATAGAAGCTTGTATTCC
ATCTTTATCTCTAGCTGAGTCATCAATTACATATCCATAACTTTCTTCATAAGCAAAAACAAAATTTAAT
CCGTTATCTTCTTCTTTAGCAATTTCTCTACCCATTCATTTAAATCCAGTTAAAGTTTTTACAATATTAA
CTCCATATTTTTCATGAGCGATTCTATCACCCAAATCACTTGTTACAAAACTTGAATATAGAGCCGGATT
TTTTGGAATGCTATTTAAGCGTTTTAGATTTGATAATTTTCAATCAATTAAAATTGGTCCTGTTTGATTT
CCATCTAATCTTACAAAATGACCATCATGTTTTATTGCCATTCCAAATCTGTCAGCATCTGGGTCATTCA
TAATAATAATATCTGCATCATGTTTAATACCATATTCAAGCGGTATTTTTCATGCAGGATCAAATTCTGG
ATTTGGATTTACAACATTTTTAAATGTTTCATCTTCAAATGCATGCTCTTCAACCTCAATAACGTTATAT
CCTGATTCACGTAATATTTTTGGGGTAAATTTAGTTCCTGTTCCATTAACTGCGCTAAAAATAATTTTTA
AATCTTTTTTAGCTTCTTGCTCTTTTTTGTACGTCTCTGTTTTAGAGCTAGAAATAGCAAGTTAAAATAA
GGCTAGTCCGTTATCAACTTGAAAAAGTGGCACCGAGTCGGTGCTTTTTTGAATTCTAGATCTTGAGACA
AATGGCAGTATTCATCCACAATTTTAAAAGAAAAGGGGGGATTGGGGGGTACAGTGCAGGGGAAAGAATA
GTAGACATAATAGCAACAGACATACAAACTAAAGAATTACAAAAACAAATTACAAAAATTCAAAATTTTC
GGGTTTATTACAGGGACAGCAGAGATCCACTTTGGCGCCGGCTCGAGTGGCTCCGGTGCCCGTCAGTGGG
CAGAGCGCACATCGCCCACAGTCCCCGAGAAGTTGGGGGGAGGGGTCGGCAATTGAACCGGTGCCTAGAG
AAGGTGGCGCGGGGTAAACTGGGAAAGTGATGTCGTGTACTGGCTCCGCCTTTTTCCCGAGGGTGGGGGA
GAACCGTATATAAGTGCAGTAGTCGCCGTGAACGTTCTTTTTCGCAACGGGTTTGCCGCCAGAACACAGG
TGTCGTGACGCGGGATCCGCCACCATGGATTACAAAGACGATGACGATAAGATGGCCCCAAAGAAGAAGC
GGAAGGTCGGTATCCACGGAGTCCCAGCAGCCGACAAGAAGTACAGCATCGGCCTGGACATCGGCACCAA
CTCTGTGGGCTGGGCCGTGATCACCGACGAGTACAAGGTGCCCAGCAAGAAATTCAAGGTGCTGGGCAAC
ACCGACCGGCACAGCATCAAGAAGAACCTGATCGGAGCCCTGCTGTTCGACAGCGGCGAAACAGCCGAGG
CCACCCGGCTGAAGAGAACCGCCAGAAGAAGATACACCAGACGGAAGAACCGGATCTGCTATCTGCAAGA
GATCTTCAGCAACGAGATGGCCAAGGTGGACGACAGCTTCTTCCACAGACTGGAAGAGTCCTTCCTGGTG
GAAGAGGATAAGAAGCACGAGCGGCACCCCATCTTCGGCAACATCGTGGACGAGGTGGCCTACCACGAGA
AGTACCCCACCATCTACCACCTGAGAAAGAAACTGGTGGACAGCACCGACAAGGCCGACCTGCGGCTGAT
CTATCTGGCCCTGGCCCACATGATCAAGTTCCGGGGCCACTTCCTGATCGAGGGCGACCTGAACCCCGAC
AACAGCGACGTGGACAAGCTGTTCATCCAGCTGGTGCAGACCTACAACCAGCTGTTCGAGGAAAACCCCA
TCAACGCCAGCGGCGTGGACGCCAAGGCCATCCTGTCTGCCAGACTGAGCAAGAGCAGACGGCTGGAAAA
TCTGATCGCCCAGCTGCCCGGCGAGAAGAAGAATGGCCTGTTCGGAAACCTGATTGCCCTGAGCCTGGGC
CTGACCCCCAACTTCAAGAGCAACTTCGACCTGGCCGAGGATGCCAAACTGCAGCTGAGCAAGGACACCT
ACGACGACGACCTGGACAACCTGCTGGCCCAGATCGGCGACCAGTACGCCGACCTGTTTCTGGCCGCCAA
GAACCTGTCCGACGCCATCCTGCTGAGCGACATCCTGAGAGTGAACACCGAGATCACCAAGGCCCCCCTG
AGCGCCTCTATGATCAAGAGATACGACGAGCACCACCAGGACCTGACCCTGCTGAAAGCTCTCGTGCGGC
AGCAGCTGCCTGAGAAGTACAAAGAGATTTTCTTCGACCAGAGCAAGAACGGCTACGCCGGCTACATTGA
CGGCGGAGCCAGCCAGGAAGAGTTCTACAAGTTCATCAAGCCCATCCTGGAAAAGATGGACGGCACCGAG
GAACTGCTCGTGAAGCTGAACAGAGAGGACCTGCTGCGGAAGCAGCGGACCTTCGACAACGGCAGCATCC
CCCACCAGATCCACCTGGGAGAGCTGCACGCCATTCTGCGGCGGCAGGAAGATTTTTACCCATTCCTGAA
GGACAACCGGGAAAAGATCGAGAAGATCCTGACCTTCCGCATCCCCTACTACGTGGGCCCTCTGGCCAGG
GGAAACAGCAGATTCGCCTGGATGACCAGAAAGAGCGAGGAAACCATCACCCCCTGGAACTTCGAGGAAG
TGGTGGACAAGGGCGCTTCCGCCCAGAGCTTCATCGAGCGGATGACCAACTTCGATAAGAACCTGCCCAA
CGAGAAGGTGCTGCCCAAGCACAGCCTGCTGTACGAGTACTTCACCGTGTATAACGAGCTGACCAAAGTG
AAATACGTGACCGAGGGAATGAGAAAGCCCGCCTTCCTGAGCGGCGAGCAGAAAAAGGCCATCGTGGACC
TGCTGTTCAAGACCAACCGGAAAGTGACCGTGAAGCAGCTGAAAGAGGACTACTTCAAGAAAATCGAGTG
CTTCGACTCCGTGGAAATCTCCGGCGTGGAAGATCGGTTCAACGCCTCCCTGGGCACATACCACGATCTG
CTGAAAATTATCAAGGACAAGGACTTCCTGGACAATGAGGAAAACGAGGACATTCTGGAAGATATCGTGC
TGACCCTGACACTGTTTGAGGACAGAGAGATGATCGAGGAACGGCTGAAAACCTATGCCCACCTGTTCGA
CGACAAAGTGATGAAGCAGCTGAAGCGGCGGAGATACACCGGCTGGGGCAGGCTGAGCCGGAAGCTGATC
AACGGCATCCGGGACAAGCAGTCCGGCAAGACAATCCTGGATTTCCTGAAGTCCGACGGCTTCGCCAACA
GAAACTTCATGCAGCTGATCCACGACGACAGCCTGACCTTTAAAGAGGACATCCAGAAAGCCCAGGTGTC
CGGCCAGGGCGATAGCCTGCACGAGCACATTGCCAATCTGGCCGGCAGCCCCGCCATTAAGAAGGGCATC
CTGCAGACAGTGAAGGTGGTGGACGAGCTCGTGAAAGTGATGGGCCGGCACAAGCCCGAGAACATCGTGA
TCGAAATGGCCAGAGAGAACCAGACCACCCAGAAGGGACAGAAGAACAGCCGCGAGAGAATGAAGCGGAT
CGAAGAGGGCATCAAAGAGCTGGGCAGCCAGATCCTGAAAGAACACCCCGTGGAAAACACCCAGCTGCAG
AACGAGAAGCTGTACCTGTACTACCTGCAGAATGGGCGGGATATGTACGTGGACCAGGAACTGGACATCA
ACCGGCTGTCCGACTACGATGTGGACCATATCGTGCCTCAGAGCTTTCTGAAGGACGACTCCATCGACAA
CAAGGTGCTGACCAGAAGCGACAAGAACCGGGGCAAGAGCGACAACGTGCCCTCCGAAGAGGTCGTGAAG
AAGATGAAGAACTACTGGCGGCAGCTGCTGAACGCCAAGCTGATTACCCAGAGAAAGTTCGACAATCTGA
CCAAGGCCGAGAGAGGCGGCCTGAGCGAACTGGATAAGGCCGGCTTCATCAAGAGACAGCTGGTGGAAAC
CCGGCAGATCACAAAGCACGTGGCACAGATCCTGGACTCCCGGATGAACACTAAGTACGACGAGAATGAC
AAGCTGATCCGGGAAGTGAAAGTGATCACCCTGAAGTCCAAGCTGGTGTCCGATTTCCGGAAGGATTTCC
AGTTTTACAAAGTGCGCGAGATCAACAACTACCACCACGCCCACGACGCCTACCTGAACGCCGTCGTGGG
AACCGCCCTGATCAAAAAGTACCCTAAGCTGGAAAGCGAGTTCGTGTACGGCGACTACAAGGTGTACGAC
GTGCGGAAGATGATCGCCAAGAGCGAGCAGGAAATCGGCAAGGCTACCGCCAAGTACTTCTTCTACAGCA
ACATCATGAACTTTTTCAAGACCGAGATTACCCTGGCCAACGGCGAGATCCGGAAGCGGCCTCTGATCGA
GACAAACGGCGAAACCGGGGAGATCGTGTGGGATAAGGGCCGGGATTTTGCCACCGTGCGGAAAGTGCTG
AGCATGCCCCAAGTGAATATCGTGAAAAAGACCGAGGTGCAGACAGGCGGCTTCAGCAAAGAGTCTATCC
TGCCCAAGAGGAACAGCGATAAGCTGATCGCCAGAAAGAAGGACTGGGACCCTAAGAAGTACGGCGGCTT
CGACAGCCCCACCGTGGCCTATTCTGTGCTGGTGGTGGCCAAAGTGGAAAAGGGCAAGTCCAAGAAACTG
AAGAGTGTGAAAGAGCTGCTGGGGATCACCATCATGGAAAGAAGCAGCTTCGAGAAGAATCCCATCGACT
TTCTGGAAGCCAAGGGCTACAAAGAAGTGAAAAAGGACCTGATCATCAAGCTGCCTAAGTACTCCCTGTT
CGAGCTGGAAAACGGCCGGAAGAGAATGCTGGCCTCTGCCGGCGAACTGCAGAAGGGAAACGAACTGGCC
CTGCCCTCCAAATATGTGAACTTCCTGTACCTGGCCAGCCACTATGAGAAGCTGAAGGGCTCCCCCGAGG
ATAATGAGCAGAAACAGCTGTTTGTGGAACAGCACAAGCACTACCTGGACGAGATCATCGAGCAGATCAG
CGAGTTCTCCAAGAGAGTGATCCTGGCCGACGCTAATCTGGACAAAGTGCTGTCCGCCTACAACAAGCAC
CGGGATAAGCCCATCAGAGAGCAGGCCGAGAATATCATCCACCTGTTTACCCTGACCAATCTGGGAGCCC
CTGCCGCCTTCAAGTACTTTGACACCACCATCGACCGGAAGAGGTACACCAGCACCAAAGAGGTGCTGGA
CGCCACCCTGATCCACCAGAGCATCACCGGCCTGTACGAGACACGGATCGACCTGTCTCAGCTGGGAGGC
GACAAGCGTCCTGCTGCTACTAAGAAAGCTGGTCAAGCTAAGAAAAAGAAAGCTAGCGCCACGAACTTCT
CTCTGTTAAAGCAAGCAGGCGACGTGGAAGAAAACCCCGGTCCCGTGAGCAAGGGCGAGGAGGATAACAT
GGCCATCATCAAGGAGTTCATGCGCTTCAAGGTGCACATGGAGGGCTCCGTGAACGGCCACGAGTTCGAG
ATCGAGGGCGAGGGCGAGGGCCGCCCCTACGAGGGCACCCAGACCGCCAAGCTGAAGGTGACCAAGGGTG
GCCCCCTGCCCTTCGCCTGGGACATCCTGTCCCCTCAGTTCATGTACGGCTCCAAGGCCTACGTGAAGCA
CCCCGCCGACATCCCCGACTACTTGAAGCTGTCCTTCCCCGAGGGCTTCAAGTGGGAGCGCGTGATGAAC
TTCGAGGACGGCGGCGTGGTGACCGTGACCCAGGACTCCTCCCTGCAGGACGGCGAGTTCATCTACAAGG
TGAAGCTGCGCGGCACCAACTTCCCCTCCGACGGCCCCGTAATGCAGAAGAAGACCATGGGCTGGGAGGC
CTCCTCCGAGCGGATGTACCCCGAGGACGGCGCCCTGAAGGGCGAGATCAAGCAGAGGCTGAAGCTGAAG
GACGGCGGCCACTACGACGCTGAGGTCAAGACCACCTACAAGGCCAAGAAGCCCGTGCAGCTGCCCGGCG
CCTACAACGTCAACATCAAGTTGGACATCACCTCCCACAACGAGGACTACACCATCGTGGAACAGTACGA
ACGCGCCGAGGGCCGCCACTCCACCGGCGGCATGGACGAGCTGTACAAGTGACGCGTTAAGTCGACAATC
AACCTCTGGATTACAAAATTTGTGAAAGATTGACTGGTATTCTTAACTATGTTGCTCCTTTTACGCTATG
TGGATACGCTGCTTTAATGCCTTTGTATCATGCTATTGCTTCCCGTATGGCTTTCATTTTCTCCTCCTTG
TATAAATCCTGGTTGCTGTCTCTTTATGAGGAGTTGTGGCCCGTTGTCAGGCAACGTGGCGTGGTGTGCA
CTGTGTTTGCTGACGCAACCCCCACTGGTTGGGGCATTGCCACCACCTGTCAGCTCCTTTCCGGGACTTT
CGCTTTCCCCCTCCCTATTGCCACGGCGGAACTCATCGCCGCCTGCCTTGCCCGCTGCTGGACAGGGGCT
CGGCTGTTGGGCACTGACAATTCCGTGGTGTTGTCGGGGAAATCATCGTCCTTTCCTTGGCTGCTCGCCT
GTGTTGCCACCTGGATTCTGCGCGGGACGTCCTTCTGCTACGTCCCTTCGGCCCTCAATCCAGCGGACCT
TCCTTCCCGCGGCCTGCTGCCGGCTCTGCGGCCTCTTCCGCGTCTTCGCCTTCGCCCTCAGACGAGTCGG
ATCTCCCTTTGGGCCGCCTCCCCGCGTCGACTTTAAGACCAATGACTTACAAGGCAGCTGTAGATCTTAG
CCACTTTTTAAAAGAAAAGGGGGGACTGGAAGGGCTAATTCACTCCCAACGAAGACAAGATCTGCTTTTT
GCTTGTACTGGGTCTCTCTGGTTAGACCAGATCTGAGCCTGGGAGCTCTCTGGCTAACTAGGGAACCCAC
TGCTTAAGCCTCAATAAAGCTTGCCTTGAGTGCTTCAAGTAGTGTGTGCCCGTCTGTTGTGTGACTCTGG
TAACTAGAGATCCCTCAGACCCTTTTAGTCAGTGTGGAAAATCTCTAGCAGTACGTATAGTAGTTCATGT
CATCTTATTATTCAGTATTTATAACTTGCAAAGAAATGAATATCAGAGAGTGAGAGGAACTTGTTTATTG
CAGCTTATAATGGTTACAAATAAAGCAATAGCATCACAAATTTCACAAATAAAGCATTTTTTTCACTGCA
TTCTAGTTGTGGTTTGTCCAAACTCATCAATGTATCTTATCATGTCTGGCTCTAGCTATCCCGCCCCTAA
CTCCGCCCATCCCGCCCCTAACTCCGCCCAGTTCCGCCCATTCTCCGCCCCATGGCTGACTAATTTTTTT
TATTTATGCAGAGGCCGAGGCCGCCTCGGCCTCTGAGCTATTCCAGAAGTAGTGAGGAGGCTTTTTTGGA
GGCCTAGGGACGTACCCAATTCGCCCTATAGTGAGTCGTATTACGCGCGCTCACTGGCCGTCGTTTTACA
ACGTCGTGACTGGGAAAACCCTGGCGTTACCCAACTTAATCGCCTTGCAGCACATCCCCCTTTCGCCAGC
TGGCGTAATAGCGAAGAGGCCCGCACCGATCGCCCTTCCCAACAGTTGCGCAGCCTGAATGGCGAATGGG
[124 nt withheld, positions 10921-11044]
C
[91 nt withheld, positions 11046-11136]
A
[49 nt withheld, positions 11138-11186]
CCTTTGACGTTGGAGTCCACGTTCTTT
[37 nt withheld, positions 11214-11250]
ACCCTATCTCGGTCTATTCTTTTGATTTATAAGGGATTTTGCCGATTTCGGCCTATTGGTTAAAAAATGA
GCTGATTTAACAAAAATTTAACGCGAATTTTAACAAAATATTAACGCTTACAATTTAGGTGGCACTTTTC
GGGGAAATGTGCGCGGAACCCCTATTTGTTTATTTTTCTAAATACATTCAAATATGTATCCGCTCATGAG
ACAATAACCCTGATAAATGCTTCAATAATATTGAAAAAGGAAGAGTATGAGTATTCAACATTTCCGTGTC
GCCCTTATTCCCTTTTTTGCGGCATTTTGCCTTCCTGTTTTTGCTCACCCAGAAACGCTGGTGAAAGTAA
AAGATGCTGAAGATCAGTTGGGTGCACGAGTGGGTTACATCGAACTGGATCTCAACAGCGGTAAGATCCT
TGAGAGTTTTCGCCCCGAAGAACGTTTTCCAATGATGAGCACTTTTAAAGTTCTGCTATGTGGCGCGGTA
TTATCCCGTATTGACGCCGGGCAAGAGCAACTCGGTCGCCGCATACACTATTCTCAGAATGACTTGGTTG
AGTACTCACCAGTCACAGAAAAGCATCTTACGGATGGCATGACAGTAAGAGAATTATGCAGTGCTGCCAT
AACCATGAGTGATAACACTGCGGCCAACTTACTTCTGACAACGATCGGAGGACCGAAGGAGCTAACCGCT
TTTTTGCACAACATGGGGGATCATGTAACTCGCCTTGATCGTTGGGAACCGGAGCTGAATGAAGCCATAC
CAAACGACGAGCGTGACACCACGATGCCTGTAGCAATGGCAACAACGTTGCGCAAACTATTAACTGGCGA
ACTACTTACTCTAGCTTCCCGGCAACAATTAATAGACTGGATGGAGGCGGATAAAGTTGCAGGACCACTT
CTGCGCTCGGCCCTTCCGGCTGGCTGGTTTATTGCTGATAAATCTGGAGCCGGTGAGCGTGGGTCTCGCG
GTATCATTGCAGCACTGGGGCCAGATGGTAAGCCCTCCCGTATCGTAGTTATCTACACGACGGGGAGTCA
GGCAACTATGGATGAACGAAATAGACAGATCGCTGAGATAGGTGCCTCACTGATTAAGCATTGGTAACTG
TCAGACCAAGTTTACTCATATATACTTTAGATTGATTTAAAACTTCATTTTTAATTTAAAAGGATCTAGG
TGAAGATCCTTTTTGATAATCTCATGACCAAAATCCCTTAACGTGAGTTTTCGTTCCACTGAGCGTCAGA
CCCCGTAGAAAAGATCAAAGGATCTTCTTGAGATCCTTTTTTTCTGCGCGTAATCTGCTGCTTGCAAACA
AAAAAACCACCGCTACCAGCGGTGGTTTGTTTGCCGGATCAAGAGCTACCAACTCTTTTTCCGAAGGTAA
CTGGCTTCAGCAGAGCGCAGATACCAAATACTGTTCTTCTAGTGTAGCCGTAGTTAGGCCACCACTTCAA
GAACTCTGTAGCACCGCCTACATACCTCGCTCTGCTAATCCTGTTACCAGTGGCTGCTGCCAGTGGCGAT
AAGTCGTGTCTTACCGGGTTGGACTCAAGACGATAGTTACCGGATAAGGCGCAGCGGTCGGGCTGAACGG
GGGGTTCGTGCACACAGCCCAGCTTGGAGCGAACGACCTACACCGAACTGAGATACCTACAGCGTGAGCT
ATGAGAAAGCGCCACGCTTCCCGAAGGGAGAAAGGCGGACAGGTATCCGGTAAGCGGCAGGGTCGGAACA
GGAGAGCGCACGAGGGAGCTTCCAGGGGGAAACGCCTGGTATCTTTATAGTCCTGTCGGGTTTCGCCACC
TCTGACTTGAGCGTCGATTTTTGTGATGCTCGTCAGGGGGGCGGAGCCTATGGAAAAACGCCAGCAACGC
GGCCTTTTTACGGTTCCTGGCCTTTTGCTGGCCTTTTGCTCACATGTTCTTTCCTGCGTTATCCCCTGAT
TCTGTGGATAACCGTATTACCGCCTTTGAGTGAGCTGATACCGCTCGCCGCAGCCGAACGACCGAGCGCA
GCGAGTCAGTGAGCGAGGAAGCGGAAGAGCGCCCAATACGCAAACCGCCTCTCCCCGCGCGTTGGCCGAT
TCATTAATGCAGCTGGCACGACAGGTTTCCCGACTGGAAAGCGGGCAGTGAGCGCAACGCAATTAATGTG
AGTTAGCTCACTCATTAGGCACCCCAGGCTTTACACTTTATGCTTCCGGCTCGTATGTTGTGTGGAATTG
TGAGCGGATAACAATTTCACACAGGAAACAGCTATGACCATGATTACGCCAAGCGCGC
Features (pLannotate 1.2.2; 31 found; start..end, strand, type, name):
      1..19      +  promoter       T3 promoter: promoter for bacteriophage T3 RNA polymerase
     47..273     +  promoter       RSV promoter: Rous sarcoma virus enhancer/promoter
    274..454     +  LTR            5' LTR (truncated): truncated 5' long terminal repeat (LTR) from HIV-1
    501..626     +  misc_feature   HIV-1 Ψ: packaging signal of human immunodeficiency virus type 1
    610..973     +  CDS            HIV-1 gag (fragment): gag protein from human immunodeficiency virus 1; gag
   1119..1352    +  misc_feature   RRE: The Rev response element (RRE) of HIV-1 allows for Rev-dependent mRNA export from the nucleus to the cytoplasm.
   1729..1755    +  CDS            Rev (fragment): human immunodeficiency virus 1 (HIV-1) Rev protein; rev; enhances nuclear export of unspliced and incompletely spliced viral mRNAs
   1759..1999    +  promoter       U6 promoter: RNA polymerase III promoter for human U6 snRNA
   2185..2844    -  CDS            deoC1: DEOC1_STAAN - Also known as dra. Experimental evidence at protein level: Swiss-Prot protein existence level 1. Catalyzes a reversible aldol reaction between acetaldehyde and D-glyceraldehyde 3-phosphate to generate 2-deoxy-D-ribose 5- phosphate. From Staphylococcus aureus (strain N315).
   3889..3964    +  misc_RNA       gRNA scaffold: guide RNA scaffold for the Streptococcus pyogenes CRISPR/Cas9 system
   4012..4129    +  misc_feature   cPPT/CTS: central polypurine tract and central termination sequence of HIV-1
   4198..4409    +  promoter       EF-1α core promoter: core promoter for human elongation factor EF-1α
   4513..6114    +  CDS            Cas9(N): N-terminal portion of Streptococcus pyogenes Cas9 (Zetsche et al., 2015)
   6115..8613    +  CDS            Cas9(C): C-terminal portion of Streptococcus pyogenes Cas9 (Zetsche et al., 2015)
   8668..8723    +  CDS            P2A (fragment): 2A peptide from porcine teschovirus-1 polyprotein Eukaryotic ribosomes fail to insert a peptide bond between the Gly and Pro residues, yielding separate polypeptides.
   8725..9429    +  CDS            mCherry: mCherry is a basic (constitutively fluorescent) red fluorescent protein published in 2004, derived from Discosoma sp.. It is reported to be a very rapidly-maturing monomer with low acid sensitivity.
   9447..10035   +  misc_feature   WPRE: woodchuck hepatitis virus posttranscriptional regulatory element
  10086..10105   +  misc_feature   cPPT/CTS (fragment): central polypurine tract and central termination sequence of HIV-1
  10107..10340   +  LTR            3' LTR (ΔU3): self-inactivating 3' long terminal repeat (LTR) from HIV-1
  10418..10539   +  polyA_signal   SV40 poly(A) signal: SV40 polyadenylation signal
  10579..10714   +  rep_origin     SV40 ori: SV40 origin of replication
  10735..10753   -  promoter       T7 promoter: promoter for bacteriophage T7 RNA polymerase
  10761..10916   +  CDS            lacZα (fragment): LacZα fragment of β-galactosidase; lacZ fragment
  10921..11349   +  rep_origin     f1 ori (sequence partly withheld): f1 bacteriophage origin of replication; arrow indicates direction of (+) strand synthesis
  11402..11506   +  promoter       AmpR promoter: bla
  11507..12367   +  CDS            AmpR: β-lactamase; bla; confers resistance to ampicillin, carbenicillin, and related antibiotics
  12538..13126   +  rep_origin     ori: high-copy-number ColE1/pMB1/pBR322/pUC origin of replication
  13309..13401   +  CDS            lacI (fragment): lac repressor; lacI; The lac repressor binds to the lac operator to inhibit transcription in E. coli. This inhibition can be relieved by adding lactose or isopropyl-β-D-thiogalactopyranoside (IPTG).
  13414..13435   +  protein_bind   CAP binding site: CAP binding activates transcription in the presence of cAMP. E. coli catabolite activator protein
  13450..13480   +  promoter       lac promoter: promoter for the E. coli lac operon
  13484..13506   +  protein_bind   lac operator (fragment): The lac repressor binds to the lac operator to inhibit transcription in E. coli. This inhibition can be relieved by adding lactose or isopropyl-β-D-thiogalactopyranoside (IPTG). lac repressor encoded by lacI
