>Addgene plasmid #75161 | pLentiCRISPR-mCherry | analyzer sequence | sequence record 142114
TTAATGTAGTCTTATGCAATACTCTTGTAGTCTTGCAACATGGTAACGATGAGTTAGCAACATGCCTTAC
AAGGAGAGAAAAAGCACCGTGCATGCCGATTGGTGGAAGTAAGGTGGTACGATCGTGCCTTATTAGGAAG
GCAACAGACGGGTCTGACATGGATTGGACGAACCACTGAATTGCCGCATTGCAGAGATATTGTATTTAAG
TGCCTAGCTCGATACATAAACGGGTCTCTCTGGTTAGACCAGATCTGAGCCTGGGAGCTCTCTGGCTAAC
TAGGGAACCCACTGCTTAAGCCTCAATAAAGCTTGCCTTGAGTGCTTCAAGTAGTGTGTGCCCGTCTGTT
GTGTGACTCTGGTAACTAGAGATCCCTCAGACCCTTTTAGTCAGTGTGGAAAATCTCTAGCAGTGGCGCC
CGAACAGGGACTTGAAAGCGAAAGGGAAACCAGAGGAGCTCTCTCGACGCAGGACTCGGCTTGCTGAAGC
GCGCACGGCAAGAGGCGAGGGGCGGCGACTGGTGAGTACGCCAAAAATTTTGACTAGCGGAGGCTAGAAG
GAGAGAGATGGGTGCGAGAGCGTCAGTATTAAGCGGGGGAGAATTAGATCGCGATGGGAAAAAATTCGGT
TAAGGCCAGGGGGAAAGAAAAAATATAAATTAAAACATATAGTATGGGCAAGCAGGGAGCTAGAACGATT
CGCAGTTAATCCTGGCCTGTTAGAAACATCAGAAGGCTGTAGACAAATACTGGGACAGCTACAACCATCC
CTTCAGACAGGATCAGAAGAACTTAGATCATTATATAATACAGTAGCAACCCTCTATTGTGTGCATCAAA
GGATAGAGATAAAAGACACCAAGGAAGCTTTAGACAAGATAGAGGAAGAGCAAAACAAAAGTAAGACCAC
CGCACAGCAAGCGGCCGCTGATCTTCAGACCTGGAGGAGGAGATATGAGGGACAATTGGAGAAGTGAATT
ATATAAATATAAAGTAGTAAAAATTGAACCATTAGGAGTAGCACCCACCAAGGCAAAGAGAAGAGTGGTG
CAGAGAGAAAAAAGAGCAGTGGGAATAGGAGCTTTGTTCCTTGGGTTCTTGGGAGCAGCAGGAAGCACTA
TGGGCGCAGCGTCAATGACGCTGACGGTACAGGCCAGACAATTATTGTCTGGTATAGTGCAGCAGCAGAA
CAATTTGCTGAGGGCTATTGAGGCGCAACAGCATCTGTTGCAACTCACAGTCTGGGGCATCAAGCAGCTC
CAGGCAAGAATCCTGGCTGTGGAAAGATACCTAAAGGATCAACAGCTCCTGGGGATTTGGGGTTGCTCTG
GAAAACTCATTTGCACCACTGCTGTGCCTTGGAATGCTAGTTGGAGTAATAAATCTCTGGAACAGATTTG
GAATCACACGACCTGGATGGAGTGGGACAGAGAAATTAACAATTACACAAGCTTAATACACTCCTTAATT
GAAGAATCGCAAAACCAGCAAGAAAAGAATGAACAAGAATTATTGGAATTAGATAAATGGGCAAGTTTGT
GGAATTGGTTTAACATAACAAATTGGCTGTGGTATATAAAATTATTCATAATGATAGTAGGAGGCTTGGT
AGGTTTAAGAATAGTTTTTGCTGTACTTTCTATAGTGAATAGAGTTAGGCAGGGATATTCACCATTATCG
TTTCAGACCCACCTCCCAACCCCGAGGGGACCCAGAGAGGGCCTATTTCCCATGATTCCTTCATATTTGC
ATATACGATACAAGGCTGTTAGAGAGATAATTAGAATTAATTTGACTGTAAACACAAAGATATTAGTACA
AAATACGTGACGTAGAAAGTAATAATTTCTTGGGTAGTTTGCAGTTTTAAAATTATGTTTTAAAATGGAC
TATCATATGCTTACCGTAACTTGAAAGTATTTCGATTTCTTGGCTTTATATATCTTGTGGAAAGGACGAA
ACACCGGAGACGGTTGTAAATGAGCACACAAAATACACATGCTAAAATATTATATTCTATGACCTTTATA
AAATCAACCAAAATCTTCTTTTTAATAACTTTAGTATCAATAATTAGAATTTTTATGTTCCTTTTTGCAA
ACTTTTAATAAAAATGAGCAAAATAAAAAAACGCTAGTTTTAGTAACTCGCGTTGTTTTCTTCACCTTTA
ATAATAGCTACTCCACCACTTGTTCCTAAGCGGTCAGCTCCTGCTTCAATCATTTTTTGAGCATCTTCAA
ATGTTCTAACTCCACCAGCTGCTTTAACTAAAGCATTGTCTTTAACAACTGACTTCATTAGTTTAACATC
TTCAAATGTTGCACCTGATTTTGAAAATCCTGTTGATGTTTTAACAAATTCTAATCCAGCTTCAACAGCT
ATTTCACAAGCTTTCATGATTTCTTCTTTTGTTAATAAACAATTTTCCATAATACATTTAACAACATGTG
ATCCAGCTGCTTTTTTTACAGCTTTCATGTCTTCTAAAACTAATTCATAATTTTTGTCTTTTAATGCACC
AATATTTAATACCATATCAATTTCTGTTGCACCATCTTTAATTGCTTCAGAAACTTCGAATGCTTTTGTA
GCTGTTGTGCATGCACCTAGAGGAAAACCTACAACATTTGTTATTCCTACATTTGTGCCTTTTAATAATT
CTTTACAATAGCTTGTTCAATATGAATTAACACAAACTGTTGCAAAATCAAATTCAATTGCTTCATCACA
TAATTGTTTAATTTCAGCTTTCGTAGCATCTTGTTTTAATAATGTGTGATCTATATATTTGTTTAGTTTC
ATTTTTTCTCCTATATATTCATTTTTAATTTTAATTCTTTAATAATTTCGTCTACTTTAACTTTAGCGTT
TTGAACAGATTCACCAACACCTATAAAATAAATTTTTAGTTTAGGTTCAGTTCCACTTGGGCGAACAGCA
AATCATGACTTATCTTCTAAATAAAATTTTAGTAAGTCTTGTCCTGGCATATTATACATTCCATCGATGT
AGTCTTCAACATTAACAACTTTAAGTCCAGCAATTTGAGTTAAGGGTGTTGCTCTCAATGATTTCATTAA
TGGTTCAATTTTTAATTTCTTTTCTTCTGGTTTAAAATTCAAGTTTAAAGTGAAAGTGTAATATGCACCC
ATTTCTTTAAATAAATCTTCTAAATAGTCTACTAATGTTTTATTTTGTTTTTTATAAAATCAAGCAGCCT
CTGCTATTAATATAGAAGCTTGTATTCCATCTTTATCTCTAGCTGAGTCATCAATTACATATCCATAACT
TTCTTCATAAGCAAAAACAAAATTTAATCCGTTATCTTCTTCTTTAGCAATTTCTCTACCCATTCATTTA
AATCCAGTTAAAGTTTTTACAATATTAACTCCATATTTTTCATGAGCGATTCTATCACCCAAATCACTTG
TTACAAAACTTGAATATAGAGCCGGATTTTTTGGAATGCTATTTAAGCGTTTTAGATTTGATAATTTTCA
ATCAATTAAAATTGGTCCTGTTTGATTTCCATCTAATCTTACAAAATGACCATCATGTTTTATTGCCATT
CCAAATCTGTCAGCATCTGGGTCATTCATAATAATAATATCTGCATCATGTTTAATACCATATTCAAGCG
GTATTTTTCATGCAGGATCAAATTCTGGATTTGGATTTACAACATTTTTAAATGTTTCATCTTCAAATGC
ATGCTCTTCAACCTCAATAACGTTATATCCTGATTCACGTAATATTTTTGGGGTAAATTTAGTTCCTGTT
CCATTAACTGCGCTAAAAATAATTTTTAAATCTTTTTTAGCTTCTTGCTCTTTTTTGTACGTCTCTGTTT
TAGAGCTAGAAATAGCAAGTTAAAATAAGGCTAGTCCGTTATCAACTTGAAAAAGTGGCACCGAGTCGGT
GCTTTTTTGAATTCTAGATCTTGAGACAAATGGCAGTATTCATCCACAATTTTAAAAGAAAAGGGGGGAT
TGGGGGGTACAGTGCAGGGGAAAGAATAGTAGACATAATAGCAACAGACATACAAACTAAAGAATTACAA
AAACAAATTACAAAAATTCAAAATTTTCGGGTTTATTACAGGGACAGCAGAGATCCACTTTGGCGCCGGC
TCGAGTGGCTCCGGTGCCCGTCAGTGGGCAGAGCGCACATCGCCCACAGTCCCCGAGAAGTTGGGGGGAG
GGGTCGGCAATTGAACCGGTGCCTAGAGAAGGTGGCGCGGGGTAAACTGGGAAAGTGATGTCGTGTACTG
GCTCCGCCTTTTTCCCGAGGGTGGGGGAGAACCGTATATAAGTGCAGTAGTCGCCGTGAACGTTCTTTTT
CGCAACGGGTTTGCCGCCAGAACACAGGTGTCGTGACGCGGGATCCGCCACCATGGATTACAAAGACGAT
GACGATAAGATGGCCCCAAAGAAGAAGCGGAAGGTCGGTATCCACGGAGTCCCAGCAGCCGACAAGAAGT
ACAGCATCGGCCTGGACATCGGCACCAACTCTGTGGGCTGGGCCGTGATCACCGACGAGTACAAGGTGCC
CAGCAAGAAATTCAAGGTGCTGGGCAACACCGACCGGCACAGCATCAAGAAGAACCTGATCGGAGCCCTG
CTGTTCGACAGCGGCGAAACAGCCGAGGCCACCCGGCTGAAGAGAACCGCCAGAAGAAGATACACCAGAC
GGAAGAACCGGATCTGCTATCTGCAAGAGATCTTCAGCAACGAGATGGCCAAGGTGGACGACAGCTTCTT
CCACAGACTGGAAGAGTCCTTCCTGGTGGAAGAGGATAAGAAGCACGAGCGGCACCCCATCTTCGGCAAC
ATCGTGGACGAGGTGGCCTACCACGAGAAGTACCCCACCATCTACCACCTGAGAAAGAAACTGGTGGACA
GCACCGACAAGGCCGACCTGCGGCTGATCTATCTGGCCCTGGCCCACATGATCAAGTTCCGGGGCCACTT
CCTGATCGAGGGCGACCTGAACCCCGACAACAGCGACGTGGACAAGCTGTTCATCCAGCTGGTGCAGACC
TACAACCAGCTGTTCGAGGAAAACCCCATCAACGCCAGCGGCGTGGACGCCAAGGCCATCCTGTCTGCCA
GACTGAGCAAGAGCAGACGGCTGGAAAATCTGATCGCCCAGCTGCCCGGCGAGAAGAAGAATGGCCTGTT
CGGCAACCTGATTGCCCTGAGCCTGGGCCTGACCCCCAACTTCAAGAGCAACTTCGACCTGGCCGAGGAT
GCCAAACTGCAGCTGAGCAAGGACACCTACGACGACGACCTGGACAACCTGCTGGCCCAGATCGGCGACC
AGTACGCCGACCTGTTTCTGGCCGCCAAGAACCTGTCCGACGCCATCCTGCTGAGCGACATCCTGAGAGT
GAACACCGAGATCACCAAGGCCCCCCTGAGCGCCTCTATGATCAAGAGATACGACGAGCACCACCAGGAC
CTGACCCTGCTGAAAGCTCTCGTGCGGCAGCAGCTGCCTGAGAAGTACAAAGAGATTTTCTTCGACCAGA
GCAAGAACGGCTACGCCGGCTACATTGACGGCGGAGCCAGCCAGGAAGAGTTCTACAAGTTCATCAAGCC
CATCCTGGAAAAGATGGACGGCACCGAGGAACTGCTCGTGAAGCTGAACAGAGAGGACCTGCTGCGGAAG
CAGCGGACCTTCGACAACGGCAGCATCCCCCACCAGATCCACCTGGGAGAGCTGCACGCCATTCTGCGGC
GGCAGGAAGATTTTTACCCATTCCTGAAGGACAACCGGGAAAAGATCGAGAAGATCCTGACCTTCCGCAT
CCCCTACTACGTGGGCCCTCTGGCCAGGGGAAACAGCAGATTCGCCTGGATGACCAGAAAGAGCGAGGAA
ACCATCACCCCCTGGAACTTCGAGGAAGTGGTGGACAAGGGCGCTTCCGCCCAGAGCTTCATCGAGCGGA
TGACCAACTTCGATAAGAACCTGCCCAACGAGAAGGTGCTGCCCAAGCACAGCCTGCTGTACGAGTACTT
CACCGTGTATAACGAGCTGACCAAAGTGAAATACGTGACCGAGGGAATGAGAAAGCCCGCCTTCCTGAGC
GGCGAGCAGAAAAAGGCCATCGTGGACCTGCTGTTCAAGACCAACCGGAAAGTGACCGTGAAGCAGCTGA
AAGAGGACTACTTCAAGAAAATCGAGTGCTTCGACTCCGTGGAAATCTCCGGCGTGGAAGATCGGTTCAA
CGCCTCCCTGGGCACATACCACGATCTGCTGAAAATTATCAAGGACAAGGACTTCCTGGACAATGAGGAA
AACGAGGACATTCTGGAAGATATCGTGCTGACCCTGACACTGTTTGAGGACAGAGAGATGATCGAGGAAC
GGCTGAAAACCTATGCCCACCTGTTCGACGACAAAGTGATGAAGCAGCTGAAGCGGCGGAGATACACCGG
CTGGGGCAGGCTGAGCCGGAAGCTGATCAACGGCATCCGGGACAAGCAGTCCGGCAAGACAATCCTGGAT
TTCCTGAAGTCCGACGGCTTCGCCAACAGAAACTTCATGCAGCTGATCCACGACGACAGCCTGACCTTTA
AAGAGGACATCCAGAAAGCCCAGGTGTCCGGCCAGGGCGATAGCCTGCACGAGCACATTGCCAATCTGGC
CGGCAGCCCCGCCATTAAGAAGGGCATCCTGCAGACAGTGAAGGTGGTGGACGAGCTCGTGAAAGTGATG
GGCCGGCACAAGCCCGAGAACATCGTGATCGAAATGGCCAGAGAGAACCAGACCACCCAGAAGGGACAGA
AGAACAGCCGCGAGAGAATGAAGCGGATCGAAGAGGGCATCAAAGAGCTGGGCAGCCAGATCCTGAAAGA
ACACCCCGTGGAAAACACCCAGCTGCAGAACGAGAAGCTGTACCTGTACTACCTGCAGAATGGGCGGGAT
ATGTACGTGGACCAGGAACTGGACATCAACCGGCTGTCCGACTACGATGTGGACCATATCGTGCCTCAGA
GCTTTCTGAAGGACGACTCCATCGACAACAAGGTGCTGACCAGAAGCGACAAGAACCGGGGCAAGAGCGA
CAACGTGCCCTCCGAAGAGGTCGTGAAGAAGATGAAGAACTACTGGCGGCAGCTGCTGAACGCCAAGCTG
ATTACCCAGAGAAAGTTCGACAATCTGACCAAGGCCGAGAGAGGCGGCCTGAGCGAACTGGATAAGGCCG
GCTTCATCAAGAGACAGCTGGTGGAAACCCGGCAGATCACAAAGCACGTGGCACAGATCCTGGACTCCCG
GATGAACACTAAGTACGACGAGAATGACAAGCTGATCCGGGAAGTGAAAGTGATCACCCTGAAGTCCAAG
CTGGTGTCCGATTTCCGGAAGGATTTCCAGTTTTACAAAGTGCGCGAGATCAACAACTACCACCACGCCC
ACGACGCCTACCTGAACGCCGTCGTGGGAACCGCCCTGATCAAAAAGTACCCTAAGCTGGAAAGCGAGTT
CGTGTACGGCGACTACAAGGTGTACGACGTGCGGAAGATGATCGCCAAGAGCGAGCAGGAAATCGGCAAG
GCTACCGCCAAGTACTTCTTCTACAGCAACATCATGAACTTTTTCAAGACCGAGATTACCCTGGCCAACG
GCGAGATCCGGAAGCGGCCTCTGATCGAGACAAACGGCGAAACCGGGGAGATCGTGTGGGATAAGGGCCG
GGATTTTGCCACCGTGCGGAAAGTGCTGAGCATGCCCCAAGTGAATATCGTGAAAAAGACCGAGGTGCAG
ACAGGCGGCTTCAGCAAAGAGTCTATCCTGCCCAAGAGGAACAGCGATAAGCTGATCGCCAGAAAGAAGG
ACTGGGACCCTAAGAAGTACGGCGGCTTCGACAGCCCCACCGTGGCCTATTCTGTGCTGGTGGTGGCCAA
AGTGGAAAAGGGCAAGTCCAAGAAACTGAAGAGTGTGAAAGAGCTGCTGGGGATCACCATCATGGAAAGA
AGCAGCTTCGAGAAGAATCCCATCGACTTTCTGGAAGCCAAGGGCTACAAAGAAGTGAAAAAGGACCTGA
TCATCAAGCTGCCTAAGTACTCCCTGTTCGAGCTGGAAAACGGCCGGAAGAGAATGCTGGCCTCTGCCGG
CGAACTGCAGAAGGGAAACGAACTGGCCCTGCCCTCCAAATATGTGAACTTCCTGTACCTGGCCAGCCAC
TATGAGAAGCTGAAGGGCTCCCCCGAGGATAATGAGCAGAAACAGCTGTTTGTGGAACAGCACAAGCACT
ACCTGGACGAGATCATCGAGCAGATCAGCGAGTTCTCCAAGAGAGTGATCCTGGCCGACGCTAATCTGGA
CAAAGTGCTGTCCGCCTACAACAAGCACCGGGATAAGCCCATCAGAGAGCAGGCCGAGAATATCATCCAC
CTGTTTACCCTGACCAATCTGGGAGCCCCTGCCGCCTTCAAGTACTTTGACACCACCATCGACCGGAAGA
GGTACACCAGCACCAAAGAGGTGCTGGACGCCACCCTGATCCACCAGAGCATCACCGGCCTGTACGAGAC
ACGGATCGACCTGTCTCAGCTGGGAGGCGACAAGCGTCCTGCTGCTACTAAGAAAGCTGGTCAAGCTAAG
AAAAAGAAAGCTAGCGCCACGAACTTCTCTCTGTTAAAGCAAGCAGGCGACGTGGAAGAAAACCCCGGTC
CCGTGAGCAAGGGCGAGGAGGATAACATGGCCATCATCAAGGAGTTCATGCGCTTCAAGGTGCACATGGA
GGGCTCCGTGAACGGCCACGAGTTCGAGATCGAGGGCGAGGGCGAGGGCCGCCCCTACGAGGGCACCCAG
ACCGCCAAGCTGAAGGTGACCAAGGGTGGCCCCCTGCCCTTCGCCTGGGACATCCTGTCCCCTCAGTTCA
TGTACGGCTCCAAGGCCTACGTGAAGCACCCCGCCGACATCCCCGACTACTTGAAGCTGTCCTTCCCCGA
GGGCTTCAAGTGGGAGCGCGTGATGAACTTCGAGGACGGCGGCGTGGTGACCGTGACCCAGGACTCCTCC
CTGCAGGACGGCGAGTTCATCTACAAGGTGAAGCTGCGCGGCACCAACTTCCCCTCCGACGGCCCCGTAA
TGCAGAAGAAGACCATGGGCTGGGAGGCCTCCTCCGAGCGGATGTACCCCGAGGACGGCGCCCTGAAGGG
CGAGATCAAGCAGAGGCTGAAGCTGAAGGACGGCGGCCACTACGACGCTGAGGTCAAGACCACCTACAAG
GCCAAGAAGCCCGTGCAGCTGCCCGGCGCCTACAACGTCAACATCAAGTTGGACATCACCTCCCACAACG
AGGACTACACCATCGTGGAACAGTACGAACGCGCCGAGGGCCGCCACTCCACCGGCGGCATGGACGAGCT
GTACAAGTGACGCGTTAAGTCGACAATCAACCTCTGGATTACAAAATTTGTGAAAGATTGACTGGTATTC
TTAACTATGTTGCTCCTTTTACGCTATGTGGATACGCTGCTTTAATGCCTTTGTATCATGCTATTGCTTC
CCGTATGGCTTTCATTTTCTCCTCCTTGTATAAATCCTGGTTGCTGTCTCTTTATGAGGAGTTGTGGCCC
GTTGTCAGGCAACGTGGCGTGGTGTGCACTGTGTTTGCTGACGCAACCCCCACTGGTTGGGGCATTGCCA
CCACCTGTCAGCTCCTTTCCGGGACTTTCGCTTTCCCCCTCCCTATTGCCACGGCGGAACTCATCGCCGC
CTGCCTTGCCCGCTGCTGGACAGGGGCTCGGCTGTTGGGCACTGACAATTCCGTGGTGTTGTCGGGGAAA
TCATCGTCCTTTCCTTGGCTGCTCGCCTGTGTTGCCACCTGGATTCTGCGCGGGACGTCCTTCTGCTACG
TCCCTTCGGCCCTCAATCCAGCGGACCTTCCTTCCCGCGGCCTGCTGCCGGCTCTGCGGCCTCTTCCGCG
TCTTCGCCTTCGCCCTCAGACGAGTCGGATCTCCCTTTGGGCCGCCTCCCCGCGACTTTAAGACCAATGA
CTTACAAGGCAGCTGTAGATCTTAGCCACTTTTTAAAAGAAAAGGGGGGACTGGAAGGGCTAATTCACTC
CCAACGAAGACAAGATCTGCTTTTTGCTTGTACTGGGTCTCTCTGGTTAGACCAGATCTGAGCCTGGGAG
CTCTCTGGCTAACTAGGGAACCCACTGCTTAAGCCTCAATAAAGCTTGCCTTGAGTGCTTCAAGTAGTGT
GTGCCCGTCTGTTGTGTGACTCTGGTAACTAGAGATCCCTCAGACCCTTTTAGTCAGTGTGGAAAATCTC
TAGCAGTACGTATAGTAGTTCATGTCATCTTATTATTCAGTATTTATAACTTGCAAAGAAATGAATATCA
GAGAGTGAGAGGAACTTGTTTATTGCAGCTTATAATGGTTACAAATAAAGCAATAGCATCACAAATTTCA
CAAATAAAGCATTTTTTTCACTGCATTCTAGTTGTGGTTTGTCCAAACTCATCAATGTATCTTATCATGT
CTGGCTCTAGCTATCCCGCCCCTAACTCCGCCCATCCCGCCCCTAACTCCGCCCAGTTCCGCCCATTCTC
CGCCCCATGGCTGACTAATTTTTTTTATTTATGCAGAGGCCGAGGCCGCCTCGGCCTCTGAGCTATTCCA
GAAGTAGTGAGGAGGCTTTTTTGGAGGCCTAGGGACGTACCCAATTCGCCCTATAGTGAGTCGTATTACG
CGCGCTCACTGGCCGTCGTTTTACAACGTCGTGACTGGGAAAACCCTGGCGTTACCCAACTTAATCGCCT
TGCAGCACATCCCCCTTTCGCCAGCTGGCGTAATAGCGAAGAGGCCCGCACCGATCGCCCTTCCCAACAG
TTGCGCAGCCTGAATGGCGAATGGG
[124 nt withheld, positions 10876-10999]
C
[91 nt withheld, positions 11001-11091]
A
[49 nt withheld, positions 11093-11141]
CCTTTGACGTTGGAGTCCACGTTCTTT
[37 nt withheld, positions 11169-11205]
ACCCTATCTCGGTCTATTCTTTTGATTTATAAGGGATTTTGCCGATTTCGGCCTATTGGTTAAAAAATGA
GCTGATTTAACAAAAATTTAACGCGAATTTTAACAAAATATTAACGCTTACAATTTAGGTGGCACTTTTC
GGGGAAATGTGCGCGGAACCCCTATTTGTTTATTTTTCTAAATACATTCAAATATGTATCCGCTCATGAG
ACAATAACCCTGATAAATGCTTCAATAATATTGAAAAAGGAAGAGTATGAGTATTCAACATTTCCGTGTC
GCCCTTATTCCCTTTTTTGCGGCATTTTGCCTTCCTGTTTTTGCTCACCCAGAAACGCTGGTGAAAGTAA
AAGATGCTGAAGATCAGTTGGGTGCACGAGTGGGTTACATCGAACTGGATCTCAACAGCGGTAAGATCCT
TGAGAGTTTTCGCCCCGAAGAACGTTTTCCAATGATGAGCACTTTTAAAGTTCTGCTATGTGGCGCGGTA
TTATCCCGTATTGACGCCGGGCAAGAGCAACTCGGTCGCCGCATACACTATTCTCAGAATGACTTGGTTG
AGTACTCACCAGTCACAGAAAAGCATCTTACGGATGGCATGACAGTAAGAGAATTATGCAGTGCTGCCAT
AACCATGAGTGATAACACTGCGGCCAACTTACTTCTGACAACGATCGGAGGACCGAAGGAGCTAACCGCT
TTTTTGCACAACATGGGGGATCATGTAACTCGCCTTGATCGTTGGGAACCGGAGCTGAATGAAGCCATAC
CAAACGACGAGCGTGACACCACGATGCCTGTAGCAATGGCAACAACGTTGCGCAAACTATTAACTGGCGA
ACTACTTACTCTAGCTTCCCGGCAACAATTAATAGACTGGATGGAGGCGGATAAAGTTGCAGGACCACTT
CTGCGCTCGGCCCTTCCGGCTGGCTGGTTTATTGCTGATAAATCTGGAGCCGGTGAGCGTGGGTCTCGCG
GTATCATTGCAGCACTGGGGCCAGATGGTAAGCCCTCCCGTATCGTAGTTATCTACACGACGGGGAGTCA
GGCAACTATGGATGAACGAAATAGACAGATCGCTGAGATAGGTGCCTCACTGATTAAGCATTGGTAACTG
TCAGACCAAGTTTACTCATATATACTTTAGATTGATTTAAAACTTCATTTTTAATTTAAAAGGATCTAGG
TGAAGATCCTTTTTGATAATCTCATGACCAAAATCCCTTAACGTGAGTTTTCGTTCCACTGAGCGTCAGA
CCCCGTAGAAAAGATCAAAGGATCTTCTTGAGATCCTTTTTTTCTGCGCGTAATCTGCTGCTTGCAAACA
AAAAAACCACCGCTACCAGCGGTGGTTTGTTTGCCGGATCAAGAGCTACCAACTCTTTTTCCGAAGGTAA
CTGGCTTCAGCAGAGCGCAGATACCAAATACTGTTCTTCTAGTGTAGCCGTAGTTAGGCCACCACTTCAA
GAACTCTGTAGCACCGCCTACATACCTCGCTCTGCTAATCCTGTTACCAGTGGCTGCTGCCAGTGGCGAT
AAGTCGTGTCTTACCGGGTTGGACTCAAGACGATAGTTACCGGATAAGGCGCAGCGGTCGGGCTGAACGG
GGGGTTCGTGCACACAGCCCAGCTTGGAGCGAACGACCTACACCGAACTGAGATACCTACAGCGTGAGCT
ATGAGAAAGCGCCACGCTTCCCGAAGGGAGAAAGGCGGACAGGTATCCGGTAAGCGGCAGGGTCGGAACA
GGAGAGCGCACGAGGGAGCTTCCAGGGGGAAACGCCTGGTATCTTTATAGTCCTGTCGGGTTTCGCCACC
TCTGACTTGAGCGTCGATTTTTGTGATGCTCGTCAGGGGGGCGGAGCCTATGGAAAAACGCCAGCAACGC
GGCCTTTTTACGGTTCCTGGCCTTTTGCTGGCCTTTTGCTCACATGTTCTTTCCTGCGTTATCCCCTGAT
TCTGTGGATAACCGTATTACCGCCTTTGAGTGAGCTGATACCGCTCGCCGCAGCCGAACGACCGAGCGCA
GCGAGTCAGTGAGCGAGGAAGCGGAAGAGCGCCCAATACGCAAACCGCCTCTCCCCGCGCGTTGGCCGAT
TCATTAATGCAGCTGGCACGACAGGTTTCCCGACTGGAAAGCGGGCAGTGAGCGCAACGCAATTAATGTG
AGTTAGCTCACTCATTAGGCACCCCAGGCTTTACACTTTATGCTTCCGGCTCGTATGTTGTGTGGAATTG
TGAGCGGATAACAATTTCACACAGGAAACAGCTATGACCATGATTACGCCAAGCGCGCAATTAACCCTCA
CTAAAGGGAACAAAAGCTGGAGCTGCAAGC
Features (pLannotate 1.2.2; 31 found; start..end, strand, type, name):
      5..231     +  promoter       RSV promoter: Rous sarcoma virus enhancer/promoter
    232..412     +  LTR            5' LTR (truncated): truncated 5' long terminal repeat (LTR) from HIV-1
    459..584     +  misc_feature   HIV-1 Ψ: packaging signal of human immunodeficiency virus type 1
    568..931     +  CDS            HIV-1 gag (fragment): gag protein from human immunodeficiency virus 1; gag
   1077..1310    +  misc_feature   RRE: The Rev response element (RRE) of HIV-1 allows for Rev-dependent mRNA export from the nucleus to the cytoplasm.
   1687..1713    +  CDS            Rev (fragment): human immunodeficiency virus 1 (HIV-1) Rev protein; rev; enhances nuclear export of unspliced and incompletely spliced viral mRNAs
   1717..1957    +  promoter       U6 promoter: RNA polymerase III promoter for human U6 snRNA
   2143..2802    -  CDS            deoC1: DEOC1_STAAN - Also known as dra. Experimental evidence at protein level: Swiss-Prot protein existence level 1. Catalyzes a reversible aldol reaction between acetaldehyde and D-glyceraldehyde 3-phosphate to generate 2-deoxy-D-ribose 5- phosphate. From Staphylococcus aureus (strain N315).
   3847..3922    +  misc_RNA       gRNA scaffold: guide RNA scaffold for the Streptococcus pyogenes CRISPR/Cas9 system
   3970..4087    +  misc_feature   cPPT/CTS: central polypurine tract and central termination sequence of HIV-1
   4156..4367    +  promoter       EF-1α core promoter: core promoter for human elongation factor EF-1α
   4471..6186    +  CDS            Cas9(N): N-terminal portion of Streptococcus pyogenes Cas9 (Zetsche et al., 2015)
   6073..8571    +  CDS            Cas9(C): C-terminal portion of Streptococcus pyogenes Cas9 (Zetsche et al., 2015)
   8626..8681    +  CDS            P2A (fragment): 2A peptide from porcine teschovirus-1 polyprotein Eukaryotic ribosomes fail to insert a peptide bond between the Gly and Pro residues, yielding separate polypeptides.
   8683..9387    +  CDS            mCherry: mCherry is a basic (constitutively fluorescent) red fluorescent protein published in 2004, derived from Discosoma sp.. It is reported to be a very rapidly-maturing monomer with low acid sensitivity.
   9405..9993    +  misc_feature   WPRE: woodchuck hepatitis virus posttranscriptional regulatory element
  10041..10060   +  misc_feature   cPPT/CTS (fragment): central polypurine tract and central termination sequence of HIV-1
  10062..10295   +  LTR            3' LTR (ΔU3): self-inactivating 3' long terminal repeat (LTR) from HIV-1
  10373..10494   +  polyA_signal   SV40 poly(A) signal: SV40 polyadenylation signal
  10534..10669   +  rep_origin     SV40 ori: SV40 origin of replication
  10690..10708   -  promoter       T7 promoter: promoter for bacteriophage T7 RNA polymerase
  10716..10871   +  CDS            lacZα (fragment): LacZα fragment of β-galactosidase; lacZ fragment
  10876..11304   +  rep_origin     f1 ori (sequence partly withheld): f1 bacteriophage origin of replication; arrow indicates direction of (+) strand synthesis
  11357..11461   +  promoter       AmpR promoter: bla
  11462..12322   +  CDS            AmpR: β-lactamase; bla; confers resistance to ampicillin, carbenicillin, and related antibiotics
  12493..13081   +  rep_origin     ori: high-copy-number ColE1/pMB1/pBR322/pUC origin of replication
  13264..13356   +  CDS            lacI (fragment): lac repressor; lacI; The lac repressor binds to the lac operator to inhibit transcription in E. coli. This inhibition can be relieved by adding lactose or isopropyl-β-D-thiogalactopyranoside (IPTG).
  13369..13390   +  protein_bind   CAP binding site: CAP binding activates transcription in the presence of cAMP. E. coli catabolite activator protein
  13405..13435   +  promoter       lac promoter: promoter for the E. coli lac operon
  13439..13461   +  protein_bind   lac operator (fragment): The lac repressor binds to the lac operator to inhibit transcription in E. coli. This inhibition can be relieved by adding lactose or isopropyl-β-D-thiogalactopyranoside (IPTG). lac repressor encoded by lacI
  13504..13522   +  promoter       T3 promoter: promoter for bacteriophage T3 RNA polymerase
