[The description below was written by a language model from this plasmid's Addgene catalogue record and pLannotate feature annotations shown in this document.]
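Description:
pLentiCRISPR-mCherry is an empty-backbone, third-generation lentiviral CRISPR vector of about 13.5 kb, derived from lentiCRISPR v1 by replacing the puromycin resistance gene with the red fluorescent protein mCherry. In bacteria it is maintained through a high-copy ColE1/pUC-type origin and selected with ampicillin (AmpR). The backbone also carries an f1 origin, an SV40 origin and poly(A) signal, T3 and T7 promoters, and remnants of the lac region. The viral portion has an RSV promoter driving a truncated HIV-1 5' LTR, followed by the Ψ packaging signal with a gag fragment, the RRE for Rev-dependent export of the genomic RNA, a cPPT/CTS, a WPRE to boost transcript expression, and a self-inactivating ΔU3 3' LTR. This arrangement makes genome production Tat-independent and relies on packaging functions supplied in trans.

The payload combines both CRISPR components in one vector. A human U6 Pol III promoter sits upstream of the Streptococcus pyogenes guide RNA scaffold. The two are separated by a stretch of nearly 2 kb that the annotation tool partly matches to a bacterial deoC gene. This is most plausibly a filler fragment that is replaced when a guide sequence is cloned in by restriction enzyme, although the record does not name the sites. Downstream, an EF-1α core promoter drives S. pyogenes Cas9, annotated as contiguous N- and C-terminal portions, linked through a P2A peptide to mCherry. Cas9 and the reporter are therefore made from one transcript as separate proteins. Transduced mammalian cells can be identified or sorted by red fluorescence rather than drug selection. The two sequence records give the same feature set and differ only in start position and by a few nucleotides.
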