Addgene plasmid #75161: pLentiCRISPR-mCherry
Purpose: (Empty Backbone) Derived from LentiCRISPR v1 but expresses mCherry instead of puromycin resistance. 3rd generation.
Depositing lab: Beat Bornhauser. Depositing organization: University Children's Hospital Zurich. Publication: Activation of concurrent apoptosis and necroptosis by SMAC mimetics for the treatment of refractory and relapsed ALL. McComb S, Aguade-Gorgorio J, Harder L, Marovca B, Cario G, Eckert C, Schrappe M, Stanulla M, von Stackelberg A, Bourquin JP, Bornhauser BC. Sci Transl Med. 2016 May 18;8(339):339ra70. doi: 10.1126/scitranslmed.aad2986. PubMed 27194728.
Backbone
  Vector backbone: lentiCRISPRv1
  Modifications to backbone: Swap puromycin resistance for mCherry
  Vector type: Mammalian Expression, Lentiviral, CRISPR
  Tag / fusion protein: mCherry
Growth in bacteria
  Bacterial resistance: Ampicillin, 100 μg/mL
  Growth temperature: 37°C
  Growth strain: NEB Stable
  Copy number: High Copy
Gene/Insert
  Cloning method: Restriction Enzyme
Terms and licenses: Academic/Nonprofit Terms; Industry Terms: Not Available to Industry
How to cite: pLentiCRISPR-mCherry was a gift from Beat Bornhauser (Addgene plasmid # 75161 ; http://n2t.net/addgene:75161 ; RRID:Addgene_75161)
