>Addgene plasmid #75161 | pLentiCRISPR-mCherry | addgene partial sequence | sequence record 147050 | dCas9-F2 5'-CCAAAGAGGTGCTGGACG-3'
CGGATCGACCTGTCTCAGCTGGGAGGCGACAAGCGTCCTGCTGCTACTAAGAAAGCTGGTCAAGCTAAGA
AAAAGAAAGCTAGCGCCACGAACTTCTCTCTGTTAAAGCAAGCAGGCGACGTGGAAGAAAACCCCGGTCC
CGTGAGCAAGGGCGAGGAGGATAACATGGCCATCATCAAGGAGTTCATGCGCTTCAAGGTGCACATGGAG
GGCTCCGTGAACGGCCACGAGTTCGAGATCGAGGGCGAGGGCGAGGGCCGCCCCTACGAGGGCACCCAGA
CCGCCAAGCTGAAGGTGACCAAGGGTGGCCCCCTGCCCTTCGCCTGGGACATCCTGTCCCCTCAGTTCAT
GTACGGCTCCAAGGCCTACGTGAAGCACCCCGCCGACATCCCCGACTACTTGAAGCTGTCCTTCCCCGAG
GGCTTCAAGTGGGAGCGCGTGATGAACTTCGAGGACGGCGGCGTGGTGACCGTGACCCAGGACTCCTCCC
TGCAGGACGGCGAGTTCATCTACAAGGTGAAGCTGCGCGGCACCAACTTCCCCTCCGACGGCCCCGTAAT
GCAGAAGA
