>Addgene plasmid #75161 | pLentiCRISPR-mCherry | addgene partial sequence | sequence record 149271 | WPRE-R 5'-CATAGCGTAAAAGGAGCAACA-3'
TCCAGAGGTTGATTGTCGACTTAACGCGTCACTTGTACAGCTCGTCCATGCCGCCGGTGGAGTGGCGGCC
CTCGGCGCGTTCGTACTGTTCCACGATGGTGTAGTCCTCGTTGTGGGAGGTGATGTCCAACTTGATGTTG
ACGTTGTAGGCGCCGGGCAGCTGCACGGGCTTCTTGGCCTTGTAGGTGGTCTTGACCTCAGCGTCGTAGT
GGCCGCCGTCCTTCAGCTTCAGCCTCTGCTTGATCTCGCCCTTCAGGGCGCCGTCCTCGGGGTACATCCG
CTCGGAGGAGGCCTCCCAGCCCATGGTCTTCTTCTGCATTACGGGGCCGTCGGAGGGGAAGTTGGTGCCG
CGCAGCTTCACCTTGTAGATGAACTCGCCGTCCTGCAGGGAGGAGTCCTGGGTCACGGTCACCACGCCGC
CGTCCTCGAAGTTCATCACGCGCTCCCACTTGAAGCCCTCGGGGAAGGACAGCTTCAAGTAGTCGGGGAT
GTCGGCGGGGTGCTTCACGTAGGCCTTGGAGCCGTACATGAACTGAGGGGACAGGATGTCCCAGGCGAAG
GGCAGGGGGCCACCCTTGGTCACCTTCAGCTTGGCGGTCTGGGTGCCCTCGTAGGGGCGGCCCTCGCCCT
CGCCCTCGATCTCGAACTCGTGGCCGTTCACGGAGCCCTCCATGTGCACCTTGAAGCGCATGAACTCCTT
GATGATGGCCATGTTATCCTCCTCGCCCTTGCTCACGGGACCGGGGTTTTCTTCCACGTCGCCTGCTTGC
TTTAACAGAGAGAAGTTCGTGGCGCTAGCTTTCTTTTTCTTAGCTTGACCAGCT
